Addgene plasmid #170363: pLV.U6gLacZ.EFS-NS.H2B-RFP
Purpose: Negative control plasmid used for Crispr/cas9 based disruption. Expressing nuclear RFP.
Depositing lab: Johan Jakobsson. Depositing organization: Lund University. Publication: Activation of endogenous retroviruses during brain development causes an inflammatory response. Jonsson ME, Garza R, Sharma Y, Petri R, Sodersten E, Johansson JG, Johansson PA, Atacho DA, Pircs K, Madsen S, Yudovich D, Ramakrishnan R, Holmberg J, Larsson J, Jern P, Jakobsson J. EMBO J. 2021 Mar 1:e106423. doi: 10.15252/embj.2020106423. PubMed 33644903.
Backbone
  Vector backbone: pLV
  Vector type: Lentiviral
Growth in bacteria
  Bacterial resistance: Ampicillin, 100 μg/mL
  Growth temperature: 37°C
  Growth strain: NEB Stable
  Copy number: High Copy
Gene/Insert
  Gene/Insert name: H2B-RFP (alt name: H2B-mCherry)
  gRNA/shRNA sequence: TGCGAATACGCCCACGCGAT
  Species: Synthetic
  Promoter: EFS-NS
  Cloning method: Unknown
  Sequencing primers: 5′ aaagtgatgtcgtgtactgg
Terms and licenses: Academic/Nonprofit Terms; Industry Terms: Not Available to Industry
How to cite: pLV.U6gLacZ.EFS-NS.H2B-RFP was a gift from Johan Jakobsson (Addgene plasmid # 170363 ; http://n2t.net/addgene:170363 ; RRID:Addgene_170363)
