[The description below was written by a language model from this plasmid's Addgene catalogue record and pLannotate feature annotations shown in this document.]
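Description:
pLV.U6gLacZ.EFS-NS.H2B-RFP is a lentiviral transfer plasmid on a pLV backbone, about 9.3 kb, that serves as a negative control for CRISPR/Cas9 gene disruption experiments while marking transduced cells with a nuclear red fluorescent signal. It is propagated in E. coli through a high-copy ColE1/pUC-type origin with ampicillin selection (AmpR). The backbone also carries an f1 origin and, outside the viral region, an SV40/EM7-driven BleoR cassette with an SV40 poly(A) signal, which could confer Zeocin/bleomycin resistance in transfected cells or bacteria but would not be packaged into virus.

The viral genome is transcribed from a CMV enhancer/promoter fused to a truncated HIV-1 5' LTR, a chimeric arrangement typical of Tat-independent, third-generation designs. It contains the Ψ packaging signal with a gag fragment, the RRE for Rev-dependent export, the cPPT/CTS, and a self-inactivating ΔU3 3' LTR followed by a bGH poly(A) signal. Between the LTRs sit two expression units. A human U6 Pol III promoter drives a guide targeting LacZ, fused to the S. pyogenes gRNA scaffold; a lacZ guide is generally chosen as a control because it is not expected to have a target in mammalian genomes. Downstream, the EFS-NS promoter (annotated as the EF-1α core promoter) drives human histone H2B fused to mCherry, which localises to chromatin and labels nuclei, with a WPRE to enhance expression.

No Cas9 coding sequence is annotated, so the nuclease must be supplied separately. The associated publication concerns endogenous retrovirus activation during brain development.
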