Features (pLannotate 1.2.2; 33 found; start..end, strand, type, name):
     31..83      -  misc_feature   bom (fragment): basis of mobility region from pBR322
    238..617     +  enhancer       CMV enhancer: human cytomegalovirus immediate early enhancer
    618..817     +  promoter       CMV promoter: human cytomegalovirus (CMV) immediate early promoter
    835..1015    +  LTR            5' LTR (truncated): truncated 5' long terminal repeat (LTR) from HIV-1
   1062..1187    +  misc_feature   HIV-1 Ψ: packaging signal of human immunodeficiency virus type 1
   1171..1534    +  CDS            HIV-1 gag (fragment): gag protein from human immunodeficiency virus 1; gag
   1680..1913    +  misc_feature   RRE: The Rev response element (RRE) of HIV-1 allows for Rev-dependent mRNA export from the nucleus to the cytoplasm.
   2290..2390    +  CDS            Rev (fragment): human immunodeficiency virus 1 (HIV-1) Rev protein; rev; enhances nuclear export of unspliced and incompletely spliced viral mRNAs
   2440..2557    +  misc_feature   cPPT/CTS: central polypurine tract and central termination sequence of HIV-1
   2608..2848    +  promoter       U6 promoter: RNA polymerase III promoter for human U6 snRNA
   2878..2953    +  misc_RNA       gRNA scaffold: guide RNA scaffold for the Streptococcus pyogenes CRISPR/Cas9 system
   2971..2989    +  CDS            small t antigen (fragment): SV40 (simian virus 40) small t antigen
   3015..3226    +  promoter       EF-1α core promoter: core promoter for human elongation factor EF-1α
   3246..3623    +  CDS            H2BC3: H2B1B_HUMAN - Also known as H2BFF, HIST1H2BB Experimental evidence at protein level: Swiss-Prot protein existence level 1. Core component of nucleosome. Nucleosomes wrap and compact DNA into chromatin, limiting DNA accessibility to the cellular machineries which require DNA as a template. Histones thereby play a central role in transcription regulation, DNA repair, DNA replication and chromosomal stability. DNA accessibility is regulated via a complex set of post-translational modifications of histones, also called histone code, and nucleosome remodeling. From Homo sapiens (Human).
   3642..4349    +  CDS            mCherry: mCherry is a basic (constitutively fluorescent) red fluorescent protein published in 2004, derived from Discosoma sp.. It is reported to be a very rapidly-maturing monomer with low acid sensitivity.
   4371..4959    +  misc_feature   WPRE: woodchuck hepatitis virus posttranscriptional regulatory element
   5010..5029    +  misc_feature   cPPT/CTS (fragment): central polypurine tract and central termination sequence of HIV-1
   5031..5264    +  LTR            3' LTR (ΔU3): self-inactivating 3' long terminal repeat (LTR) from HIV-1
   5296..5520    +  polyA_signal   bGH poly(A) signal: bovine growth hormone polyadenylation signal
   5524..5545    +  promoter       SV40 promoter (fragment): SV40 enhancer and early promoter
   5566..5994    +  rep_origin     f1 ori (sequence partly withheld): f1 bacteriophage origin of replication; arrow indicates direction of (+) strand synthesis
   6008..6337    +  promoter       SV40 promoter: SV40 enhancer and early promoter
   6385..6432    +  promoter       EM7 promoter: synthetic bacterial promoter&nbsp
   6451..6825    +  CDS            BleoR: antibiotic-binding protein; Sh ble from Streptoalloteichus hindustanus; confers resistance to bleomycin, phleomycin, and Zeocin™
   6835..6960    +  CDS            ble (fragment): BLE_KLEPN - Experimental evidence at protein level: Swiss-Prot protein existence level 1. Binding protein with a strong affinity to the bleomycin family of antibiotics. Binds to CL990; an antimitotic-antibiotic compound. From Klebsiella pneumoniae.
   6955..7076    +  polyA_signal   SV40 poly(A) signal: SV40 polyadenylation signal
   7149..7165    -  protein_bind   lac operator: The lac repressor binds to the lac operator to inhibit transcription in E. coli. This inhibition can be relieved by adding lactose or isopropyl-β-D-thiogalactopyranoside (IPTG). lac repressor encoded by lacI
   7173..7203    -  promoter       lac promoter: promoter for the E. coli lac operon
   7218..7239    -  protein_bind   CAP binding site: CAP binding activates transcription in the presence of cAMP. E. coli catabolite activator protein
   7252..7344    -  CDS            lacI (fragment): lac repressor; lacI; The lac repressor binds to the lac operator to inhibit transcription in E. coli. This inhibition can be relieved by adding lactose or isopropyl-β-D-thiogalactopyranoside (IPTG).
   7527..8115    -  rep_origin     ori: high-copy-number ColE1/pMB1/pBR322/pUC origin of replication
   8286..9146    -  CDS            AmpR: β-lactamase; bla; confers resistance to ampicillin, carbenicillin, and related antibiotics
   9147..9251    -  promoter       AmpR promoter: bla
>Addgene plasmid #170363 | pLV.U6gLacZ.EFS-NS.H2B-RFP | addgene full sequence | sequence record 336079 | Addgene NGS Result
GTCGACGGATCGGGAGATCTCCCGATCCCCTATGGTGCACTCTCAGTACAATCTGCTCTGATGCCGCATA
GTTAAGCCAGTATCTGCTCCCTGCTTGTGTGTTGGAGGTCGCTGAGTAGTGCGCGAGCAAAATTTAAGCT
ACAACAAGGCAAGGCTTGACCGACAATTGCATGAAGAATCTGCTTAGGGTTAGGCGTTTTGCGCTGCTTC
GCGATGTACGGGCCAGATATACGCGTTGACATTGATTATTGACTAGTTATTAATAGTAATCAATTACGGG
GTCATTAGTTCATAGCCCATATATGGAGTTCCGCGTTACATAACTTACGGTAAATGGCCCGCCTGGCTGA
CCGCCCAACGACCCCCGCCCATTGACGTCAATAATGACGTATGTTCCCATAGTAACGCCAATAGGGACTT
TCCATTGACGTCAATGGGTGGAGTATTTACGGTAAACTGCCCACTTGGCAGTACATCAAGTGTATCATAT
GCCAAGTACGCCCCCTATTGACGTCAATGACGGTAAATGGCCCGCCTGGCATTATGCCCAGTACATGACC
TTATGGGACTTTCCTACTTGGCAGTACATCTACGTATTAGTCATCGCTATTACCATGGTGATGCGGTTTT
GGCAGTACATCAATGGGCGTGGATAGCGGTTTGACTCACGGGGATTTCCAAGTCTCCACCCCATTGACGT
CAATGGGAGTTTGTTTTGGCACCAAAATCAACGGGACTTTCCAAAATGTCGTAACAACTCCGCCCCATTG
ACGCAAATGGGCGGTAGGCGTGTACGGTGGGAGGTCTATATAAGCAGCGCGTTTTGCCTGTACTGGGTCT
CTCTGGTTAGACCAGATCTGAGCCTGGGAGCTCTCTGGCTAACTAGGGAACCCACTGCTTAAGCCTCAAT
AAAGCTTGCCTTGAGTGCTTCAAGTAGTGTGTGCCCGTCTGTTGTGTGACTCTGGTAACTAGAGATCCCT
CAGACCCTTTTAGTCAGTGTGGAAAATCTCTAGCAGTGGCGCCCGAACAGGGACTTGAAAGCGAAAGGGA
AACCAGAGGAGCTCTCTCGACGCAGGACTCGGCTTGCTGAAGCGCGCACGGCAAGAGGCGAGGGGCGGCG
ACTGGTGAGTACGCCAAAAATTTTGACTAGCGGAGGCTAGAAGGAGAGAGATGGGTGCGAGAGCGTCAGT
ATTAAGCGGGGGAGAATTAGATCGCGATGGGAAAAAATTCGGTTAAGGCCAGGGGGAAAGAAAAAATATA
AATTAAAACATATAGTATGGGCAAGCAGGGAGCTAGAACGATTCGCAGTTAATCCTGGCCTGTTAGAAAC
ATCAGAAGGCTGTAGACAAATACTGGGACAGCTACAACCATCCCTTCAGACAGGATCAGAAGAACTTAGA
TCATTATATAATACAGTAGCAACCCTCTATTGTGTGCATCAAAGGATAGAGATAAAAGACACCAAGGAAG
CTTTAGACAAGATAGAGGAAGAGCAAAACAAAAGTAAGACCACCGCACAGCAAGCGGCCGCTGATCTTCA
GACCTGGAGGAGGAGATATGAGGGACAATTGGAGAAGTGAATTATATAAATATAAAGTAGTAAAAATTGA
ACCATTAGGAGTAGCACCCACCAAGGCAAAGAGAAGAGTGGTGCAGAGAGAAAAAAGAGCAGTGGGAATA
GGAGCTTTGTTCCTTGGGTTCTTGGGAGCAGCAGGAAGCACTATGGGCGCAGCGTCAATGACGCTGACGG
TACAGGCCAGACAATTATTGTCTGGTATAGTGCAGCAGCAGAACAATTTGCTGAGGGCTATTGAGGCGCA
ACAGCATCTGTTGCAACTCACAGTCTGGGGCATCAAGCAGCTCCAGGCAAGAATCCTGGCTGTGGAAAGA
TACCTAAAGGATCAACAGCTCCTGGGGATTTGGGGTTGCTCTGGAAAACTCATTTGCACCACTGCTGTGC
CTTGGAATGCTAGTTGGAGTAATAAATCTCTGGAACAGATTTGGAATCACACGACCTGGATGGAGTGGGA
CAGAGAAATTAACAATTACACAAGCTTAATACACTCCTTAATTGAAGAATCGCAAAACCAGCAAGAAAAG
AATGAACAAGAATTATTGGAATTAGATAAATGGGCAAGTTTGTGGAATTGGTTTAACATAACAAATTGGC
TGTGGTATATAAAATTATTCATAATGATAGTAGGAGGCTTGGTAGGTTTAAGAATAGTTTTTGCTGTACT
TTCTATAGTGAATAGAGTTAGGCAGGGATATTCACCATTATCGTTTCAGACCCACCTCCCAACCCCGAGG
GGACCCGACAGGCCCGAAGGAATAGAAGAAGAAGGTGGAGAGAGAGACAGAGACAGATCCATTCGATTAG
TGAACGGATCGGCACTGCGTGCGCCAATTCTGCAGACAAATGGCAGTATTCATCCACAATTTTAAAAGAA
AAGGGGGGATTGGGGGGTACAGTGCAGGGGAAAGAATAGTAGACATAATAGCAACAGACATACAAACTAA
AGAATTACAAAAACAAATTACAAAAATTCAAAATTTTCGGGTTTATTACAGGGACAGCAGAGATCCAGTT
TGGTTAATTAAGGTACCGAGGGCCTATTTCCCATGATTCCTTCATATTTGCATATACGATACAAGGCTGT
TAGAGAGATAATTAGAATTAATTTGACTGTAAACACAAAGATATTAGTACAAAATACGTGACGTAGAAAG
TAATAATTTCTTGGGTAGTTTGCAGTTTTAAAATTATGTTTTAAAATGGACTATCATATGCTTACCGTAA
CTTGAAAGTATTTCGATTTCTTGGCTTTATATATCTTGTGGAAAGGACGAAACACCGTGCGAATACGCCC
ACGCGATGTTTTAGAGCTAGAAATAGCAAGTTAAAATAAGGCTAGTCCGTTATCAACTTGAAAAAGTGGC
ACCGAGTCGGTGCTTTTTTGAATTCGCTAGCTAGGTCTTGAAAGGAGTGGGAATTGGCTCCGGTGCCCGT
CAGTGGGCAGAGCGCACATCGCCCACAGTCCCCGAGAAGTTGGGGGGAGGGGTCGGCAATTGATCCGGTG
CCTAGAGAAGGTGGCGCGGGGTAAACTGGGAAAGTGATGTCGTGTACTGGCTCCGCCTTTTTCCCGAGGG
TGGGGGAGAACCGTATATAAGTGCAGTAGTCGCCGTGAACGTTCTTTTTCGCAACGGGTTTGCCGCCAGA
ACACAGGACCGGTTCTAGAGCCACCATGCCTGAACCCTCTAAGTCTGCTCCAGCCCCTAAAAAGGGTTCT
AAGAAGGCTATCACTAAGGCGCAGAAGAAGGATGGTAAGAAGCGTAAGCGCAGCCGCAAGGAGAGCTATT
CTATCTATGTGTACAAGGTTCTGAAGCAGGTCCACCCCGACACCGGCATCTCATCCAAGGCCATGGGGAT
CATGAACTCCTTCGTCAACGACATCTTCGAGCGCATCGCGGGCGAGGCTTCTCGCCTGGCTCACTACAAT
AAGCGCTCGACCATCACCTCCAGGGAGATTCAGACGGCTGTGCGCCTGCTGCTGCCTGGGGAGCTGGCTA
AGCATGCTGTGTCCGAGGGCACTAAGGCAGTTACCAAGTACACTAGCTCTAAGGATCCACCGGTCGCCAC
CATGGTGAGCAAGGGCGAGGAGGATAACATGGCCATCATCAAGGAGTTCATGCGCTTCAAGGTGCACATG
GAGGGCTCCGTGAACGGCCACGAGTTCGAGATCGAGGGCGAGGGCGAGGGCCGCCCCTACGAGGGCACCC
AGACCGCCAAGCTGAAGGTGACCAAGGGTGGCCCCCTGCCCTTCGCCTGGGACATCCTGTCCCCTCAGTT
CATGTACGGCTCCAAGGCCTACGTGAAGCACCCCGCCGACATCCCCGACTACTTGAAGCTGTCCTTCCCC
GAGGGCTTCAAGTGGGAGCGCGTGATGAACTTCGAGGACGGCGGCGTGGTGACCGTGACCCAGGACTCCT
CCCTGCAGGACGGCGAGTTCATCTACAAGGTGAAGCTGCGCGGCACCAACTTCCCCTCCGACGGCCCCGT
AATGCAGAAGAAGACCATGGGCTGGGAGGCCTCCTCCGAGCGGATGTACCCCGAGGACGGCGCCCTGAAG
GGCGAGATCAAGCAGAGGCTGAAGCTGAAGGACGGCGGCCACTACGACGCTGAGGTCAAGACCACCTACA
AGGCCAAGAAGCCCGTGCAGCTGCCCGGCGCCTACAACGTCAACATCAAGTTGGACATCACCTCCCACAA
CGAGGACTACACCATCGTGGAACAGTACGAACGCGCCGAGGGCCGCCACTCCACCGGCGGCATGGACGAG
CTGTACAAGTAAACTAGTGGATCCGTCGACAATCAACCTCTGGATTACAAAATTTGTGAAAGATTGACTG
GTATTCTTAACTATGTTGCTCCTTTTACGCTATGTGGATACGCTGCTTTAATGCCTTTGTATCATGCTAT
TGCTTCCCGTATGGCTTTCATTTTCTCCTCCTTGTATAAATCCTGGTTGCTGTCTCTTTATGAGGAGTTG
TGGCCCGTTGTCAGGCAACGTGGCGTGGTGTGCACTGTGTTTGCTGACGCAACCCCCACTGGTTGGGGCA
TTGCCACCACCTGTCAGCTCCTTTCCGGGACTTTCGCTTTCCCCCTCCCTATTGCCACGGCGGAACTCAT
CGCCGCCTGCCTTGCCCGCTGCTGGACAGGGGCTCGGCTGTTGGGCACTGACAATTCCGTGGTGTTGTCG
GGGAAGCTGACGTCCTTTCCATGGCTGCTCGCCTGTGTTGCCACCTGGATTCTGCGCGGGACGTCCTTCT
GCTACGTCCCTTCGGCCCTCAATCCAGCGGACCTTCCTTCCCGCGGCCTGCTGCCGGCTCTGCGGCCTCT
TCCGCGTCTTCGCCTTCGCCCTCAGACGAGTCGGATCTCCCTTTGGGCCGCCTCCCCGCGTCGACTTTAA
GACCAATGACTTACAAGGCAGCTGTAGATCTTAGCCACTTTTTAAAAGAAAAGGGGGGACTGGAAGGGCT
AATTCACTCCCAACGAAGACAAGATCTGCTTTTTGCTTGTACTGGGTCTCTCTGGTTAGACCAGATCTGA
GCCTGGGAGCTCTCTGGCTAACTAGGGAACCCACTGCTTAAGCCTCAATAAAGCTTGCCTTGAGTGCTTC
AAGTAGTGTGTGCCCGTCTGTTGTGTGACTCTGGTAACTAGAGATCCCTCAGACCCTTTTAGTCAGTGTG
GAAAATCTCTAGCAGGGCCCGTTTAAACCCGCTGATCAGCCTCGACTGTGCCTTCTAGTTGCCAGCCATC
TGTTGTTTGCCCCTCCCCCGTGCCTTCCTTGACCCTGGAAGGTGCCACTCCCACTGTCCTTTCCTAATAA
AATGAGGAAATTGCATCGCATTGTCTGAGTAGGTGTCATTCTATTCTGGGGGGTGGGGTGGGGCAGGACA
GCAAGGGGGAGGATTGGGAAGACAATAGCAGGCATGCTGGGGATGCGGTGGGCTCTATGGCTTCTGAGGC
GGAAAGAACCAGCTGGGGCTCTAGGGGGTATCCCC
[124 nt withheld, positions 5566-5689]
C
[91 nt withheld, positions 5691-5781]
A
[49 nt withheld, positions 5783-5831]
CCTTTGACGTTGGAGTCCACGTTCTTT
[37 nt withheld, positions 5859-5895]
ACCCTATCTCGGTCTATTCTTTTGATTTATAAGGGATTTTGCCGATTTCGGCCTATTGGTTAAAAAATGA
GCTGATTTAACAAAAATTTAACGCGAATTAATTCTGTGGAATGTGTGTCAGTTAGGGTGTGGAAAGTCCC
CAGGCTCCCCAGCAGGCAGAAGTATGCAAAGCATGCATCTCAATTAGTCAGCAACCAGGTGTGGAAAGTC
CCCAGGCTCCCCAGCAGGCAGAAGTATGCAAAGCATGCATCTCAATTAGTCAGCAACCATAGTCCCGCCC
CTAACTCCGCCCATCCCGCCCCTAACTCCGCCCAGTTCCGCCCATTCTCCGCCCCATGGCTGACTAATTT
TTTTTATTTATGCAGAGGCCGAGGCCGCCTCTGCCTCTGAGCTATTCCAGAAGTAGTGAGGAGGCTTTTT
TGGAGGCCTAGGCTTTTGCAAAAAGCTCCCGGGAGCTTGTATATCCATTTTCGGATCTGATCAGCACGTG
TTGACAATTAATCATCGGCATAGTATATCGGCATAGTATAATACGACAAGGTGAGGAACTAAACCATGGC
CAAGTTGACCAGTGCCGTTCCGGTGCTCACCGCGCGCGACGTCGCCGGAGCGGTCGAGTTCTGGACCGAC
CGGCTCGGGTTCTCCCGGGACTTCGTGGAGGACGACTTCGCCGGTGTGGTCCGGGACGACGTGACCCTGT
TCATCAGCGCGGTCCAGGACCAGGTGGTGCCGGACAACACCCTGGCCTGGGTGTGGGTGCGCGGCCTGGA
CGAGCTGTACGCCGAGTGGTCGGAGGTCGTGTCCACGAACTTCCGGGACGCCTCCGGGCCGGCCATGACC
GAGATCGGCGAGCAGCCGTGGGGGCGGGAGTTCGCCCTGCGCGACCCGGCCGGCAACTGCGTGCACTTCG
TGGCCGAGGAGCAGGACTGACACGTGCTACGAGATTTCGATTCCACCGCCGCCTTCTATGAAAGGTTGGG
CTTCGGAATCGTTTTCCGGGACGCCGGCTGGATGATCCTCCAGCGCGGGGATCTCATGCTGGAGTTCTTC
GCCCACCCCAACTTGTTTATTGCAGCTTATAATGGTTACAAATAAAGCAATAGCATCACAAATTTCACAA
ATAAAGCATTTTTTTCACTGCATTCTAGTTGTGGTTTGTCCAAACTCATCAATGTATCTTATCATGTCTG
TATACCGTCGACCTCTAGCTAGAGCTTGGCGTAATCATGGTCATAGCTGTTTCCTGTGTGAAATTGTTAT
CCGCTCACAATTCCACACAACATACGAGCCGGAAGCATAAAGTGTAAAGCCTGGGGTGCCTAATGAGTGA
GCTAACTCACATTAATTGCGTTGCGCTCACTGCCCGCTTTCCAGTCGGGAAACCTGTCGTGCCAGCTGCA
TTAATGAATCGGCCAACGCGCGGGGAGAGGCGGTTTGCGTATTGGGCGCTCTTCCGCTTCCTCGCTCACT
GACTCGCTGCGCTCGGTCGTTCGGCTGCGGCGAGCGGTATCAGCTCACTCAAAGGCGGTAATACGGTTAT
CCACAGAATCAGGGGATAACGCAGGAAAGAACATGTGAGCAAAAGGCCAGCAAAAGGCCAGGAACCGTAA
AAAGGCCGCGTTGCTGGCGTTTTTCCATAGGCTCCGCCCCCCTGACGAGCATCACAAAAATCGACGCTCA
AGTCAGAGGTGGCGAAACCCGACAGGACTATAAAGATACCAGGCGTTTCCCCCTGGAAGCTCCCTCGTGC
GCTCTCCTGTTCCGACCCTGCCGCTTACCGGATACCTGTCCGCCTTTCTCCCTTCGGGAAGCGTGGCGCT
TTCTCATAGCTCACGCTGTAGGTATCTCAGTTCGGTGTAGGTCGTTCGCTCCAAGCTGGGCTGTGTGCAC
GAACCCCCCGTTCAGCCCGACCGCTGCGCCTTATCCGGTAACTATCGTCTTGAGTCCAACCCGGTAAGAC
ACGACTTATCGCCACTGGCAGCAGCCACTGGTAACAGGATTAGCAGAGCGAGGTATGTAGGCGGTGCTAC
AGAGTTCTTGAAGTGGTGGCCTAACTACGGCTACACTAGAAGAACAGTATTTGGTATCTGCGCTCTGCTG
AAGCCAGTTACCTTCGGAAAAAGAGTTGGTAGCTCTTGATCCGGCAAACAAACCACCGCTGGTAGCGGTG
GTTTTTTTGTTTGCAAGCAGCAGATTACGCGCAGAAAAAAAGGATCTCAAGAAGATCCTTTGATCTTTTC
TACGGGGTCTGACGCTCAGTGGAACGAAAACTCACGTTAAGGGATTTTGGTCATGAGATTATCAAAAAGG
ATCTTCACCTAGATCCTTTTAAATTAAAAATGAAGTTTTAAATCAATCTAAAGTATATATGAGTAAACTT
GGTCTGACAGTTACCAATGCTTAATCAGTGAGGCACCTATCTCAGCGATCTGTCTATTTCGTTCATCCAT
AGTTGCCTGACTCCCCGTCGTGTAGATAACTACGATACGGGAGGGCTTACCATCTGGCCCCAGTGCTGCA
ATGATACCGCGAGACCCACGCTCACCGGCTCCAGATTTATCAGCAATAAACCAGCCAGCCGGAAGGGCCG
AGCGCAGAAGTGGTCCTGCAACTTTATCCGCCTCCATCCAGTCTATTAATTGTTGCCGGGAAGCTAGAGT
AAGTAGTTCGCCAGTTAATAGTTTGCGCAACGTTGTTGCCATTGCTACAGGCATCGTGGTGTCACGCTCG
TCGTTTGGTATGGCTTCATTCAGCTCCGGTTCCCAACGATCAAGGCGAGTTACATGATCCCCCATGTTGT
GCAAAAAAGCGGTTAGCTCCTTCGGTCCTCCGATCGTTGTCAGAAGTAAGTTGGCCGCAGTGTTATCACT
CATGGTTATGGCAGCACTGCATAATTCTCTTACTGTCATGCCATCCGTAAGATGCTTTTCTGTGACTGGT
GAGTACTCAACCAAGTCATTCTGAGAATAGTGTATGCGGCGACCGAGTTGCTCTTGCCCGGCGTCAATAC
GGGATAATACCGCGCCACATAGCAGAACTTTAAAAGTGCTCATCATTGGAAAACGTTCTTCGGGGCGAAA
ACTCTCAAGGATCTTACCGCTGTTGAGATCCAGTTCGATGTAACCCACTCGTGCACCCAACTGATCTTCA
GCATCTTTTACTTTCACCAGCGTTTCTGGGTGAGCAAAAACAGGAAGGCAAAATGCCGCAAAAAAGGGAA
TAAGGGCGACACGGAAATGTTGAATACTCATACTCTTCCTTTTTCAATATTATTGAAGCATTTATCAGGG
TTATTGTCTCATGAGCGGATACATATTTGAATGTATTTAGAAAAATAAACAAATAGGGGTTCCGCGCACA
TTTCCCCGAAAAGTGCCACCTGAC
